>Addgene plasmid #130073 | pRDAX-143 N-Tag GFP[2] L20 GCNZipper EBPF2 | addgene full sequence | sequence record 271332 | Addgene NGS Result
GCCTGCCTCCAGGCCTCAATATTGGCCATTAGCCATATTATTCATTGGTTATATAGCATAAATCAATATT
GGCTATTGGCCATTGCATACGTTGTATCTATATCATAATATGTACATTTATATTGGCTCATGTCCAATAT
GACCGCCATGTTGGCATTGATTATTGACTAGTTATTAATAGTAATCAATTACGGGGTCATTAGTTCATAG
CCCATATATGGAGTTCCGCGTTACATAACTTACGGTAAATGGCCCGCCTGGCTGACCGCCCAACGACCCC
CGCCCATTGACGTCAATAATGACGTATGTTCCCATAGTAACGCCAATAGGGACTTTCCATTGACGTCAAT
GGGTGGAGTATTTACGGTAAACTGCCCACTTGGCAGTACATCAAGTGTATCATATGCCAAGTCCGCCCCC
TATTGACGTCAATGACGGTAAATGGCCCGCCTGGCATTATGCCCAGTACATGACCTTACGGGACTTTCCT
ACTTGGCAGTACATCTACGTATTAGTCATCGCTATTACCATGGTGATGCGGTTTTGGCAGTACACCAATG
GGCGTGGATAGCGGTTTGACTCACGGGGATTTCCAAGTCTCCACCCCATTGACGTCAATGGGAGTTTGTT
TTGGCACCAAAATCAACGGGACTTTCCAAAATGTCGTAATAACCCCGCCCCGTTGACGCAAATGGGCGGT
AGGCGTGTACGGTGGGAGGTCTATATAAGCAGAGCTCGTTTAGTGAACCGTCAGATCACTAGAAGCTTTA
TTGCGGTAGTTTATCACAGTTAAATTGCTAACGCAGTCAGTGCTTCTGACACAACAGTCTCGAACTTAAG
CTGCAGAAGTTGGTCGTGAGGCACTGGGCAGGTAAGTATCAAGGTTACAAGACAGGTTTAAGGAGACCAA
TAGAAACTGGGCTTGTCGAGACAGAGAAGACTCTTGCGTTTCTGATAGGCACCTATTGGTCTTACTGACA
TCCACTTTGCCTTTCTCTCCACAGGTGTCCACTCCCAGGCCACCATGGAAAAGAGGGACCACATGGTGCT
GCTCGAGTACGTCACAGCAGCTGGCATCACCGATGCCAGCGGGAGTCCTGGCGGTGGATCCGGAGGCTCT
GGGAGCTCTGCCAGCGGTGGCAGCACCTCCAACACTGAAGCCGCCAGGCGTTCTCGTGCGAGAAAGTTGC
AAAGAATGAAACAACTTGAAGACAAGGTTGAAGAATTGCTTTCGAAAAATTATCACTTGGAAAATGAGGT
TGCCAGATTAAAGAAATTAGTTGGCGAACGCTAAGAATTCAGATCCGCCCCTCTCCCTCCCCCCCCCCTA
ACGTTACTGGCCGAAGCCGCTTGGAATAAGGCCGGTGTGCGTTTGTCTATATGTTATTTTCCACCATATT
GCCGTCTTTTGGCAATGTGAGGGCCCGGAAACCTGGCCCTGTCTTCTTGACGAGCATTCCTAGGGGTCTT
TCCCCTCTCGCCAAAGGAATGCAAGGTCTGTTGAATGTCGTGAAGGAAGCAGTTCCTCTGGTAGCTTCTT
GAAGACAAACAACGTCTGTAGCGACCCTTTGCAGGCAGCGGAACCCCCCACCTGGCGACAGGTGCCTCTG
CGGCCAAAAGCCACGTGTATAAGATACACCTGCAAAGGCGGCACAACCCCAGTGCCACGTTGTGAGTTGG
ATAGTTGTGGAAAGAGTCAAATGGCTCTCCTCAAGCGTATTCAACAAGGGGCTGAAGGATGCCCAGAAGG
TACCCCATTGTATGGGATCTGATCTGGGGCCTCGGTACACATGCTTTACATGTGTTTAGTCGAGGTTAAA
AAAACGTCTAGGCCCCCCGAACCACGGGGACGTGGTTTTCCTTTGAAAAACACGATGATAATATGGCCAC
AACCATGGTGAGCAAGGGCGAGGAGCTGTTCACCGGGGTGGTGCCCATCCTGGTCGAGCTGGACGGCGAC
GTAAACGGCCACAAGTTCAGCGTGAGGGGCGAGGGCGAGGGCGATGCCACCAACGGCAAGCTGACCCTGA
AGTTCATCTGCACCACCGGCAAGCTGCCCGTGCCCTGGCCCACCCTCGTGACCACCCTGAGCCACGGCGT
GCAGTGCTTCGCCCGCTACCCCGACCACATGAAGCAGCACGACTTCTTCAAGTCCGCCATGCCCGAAGGC
TACGTCCAGGAGCGCACCATCTTCTTCAAGGACGACGGCACCTACAAGACCCGCGCCGAGGTGAAGTTCG
AGGGCGACACCCTGGTGAACCGCATCGAGCTGAAGGGCGTCGACTTCAAGGAGGACGGCAACATCCTGGG
GCACAAGCTGGAGTACAACTTCAACAGCCACAACATCTATATCATGGCCGTCAAGCAGAAGAACGGCATC
AAGGTGAACTTCAAGATCCGCCACAACGTGGAGGACGGCAGCGTGCAGCTCGCCGACCACTACCAGCAGA
ACACCCCCATCGGCGACGGCCCCGTGCTGCTGCCCGACAGCCACTACCTGAGCACCCAGTCCGTGCTGAG
CAAAGACCCCAACGAGAAGCGCGATCACATGGTCCTGCTGGAGTTCCGCACCGCCGCCGGGATCACTCTC
GGCATGGACGAGCTGTACAAGTAAACCGGTGCTCGAGGTACCGATGAATAGCTAAGGTAGAGGCCGCAGG
TAAGTATCAAGGTTACAAGACAGGTTTAAGGAGACCAATAGAAACTGGGCTTGTCGAGACAGAGAAGACT
CTTGCGTTTCTGATAGGCACCTATTGGTCTTACTGACATCCACTTTGCCTTTCTCTCCACAGGTGTCGAC
AATCAACCTCTGGATTACAAAATTTGTGAAAGATTGACTGGTATTCTTAACTATGTTGCTCCTTTTACGC
TATGTGGATACGCTGCTTTAATGCCTTTGTATCATGCTATTGCTTCCCGTATGGCTTTCATTTTCTCCTC
CTTGTATAAATCCTGGTTGCTGTCTCTTTATGAGGAGTTGTGGCCCGTTGTCAGGCAACGTGGCGTGGTG
TGCACTGTGTTTGCTGACGCAACCCCCACTGGTTGGGGCATTGCCACCACCTGTCAGCTCCTTTCCGGGA
CTTTCGCTTTCCCCCTCCCTATTGCCACGGCGGAACTCATCGCCGCCTGCCTTGCCCGCTGCTGGACAGG
GGCTCGGCTGTTGGGCACTGACAATTCCGTGGTGTTGTCGGGGAAGCTGACGTCCTTTCCATGGCTGCTC
GCCTGTGTTGCCACCTGGATTCTGCGCGGGACGTCCTTCTGCTACGTCCCTTCGGCCCTCAATCCAGCGG
ACCTTCCTTCCCGCGGCCTGCTGCCGGCTCTGCGGCCTCTTCCGCGTCTTCGCCTTCGCCCTCAGACGAG
TCGGATCTCCCTTTGGGCCGCCTCCCCGCCTGGAATTCGAGCTCGGTACGATCAGCCTCGACTGTGCCTT
CTAGTTGCCAGCCATCTGTTGTTTGCCCCTCCCCCGTGCCTTCCTTGACCCTGGAAGGTGCCACTCCCAC
TGTCCTTTCCTAATAAAATGAGGAAATTGCATCGCATTGTCTGAGTAGGTGTCATTCTATTCTGGGGGGT
GGGGTGGGGCAGGACAGCAAGGGGGAGGATTGGGAAGACAATAGCCCAGCTTTTGTTCCCTTTAGTGAGG
GTTAATTGCGCGCTTGGCGTAATCATGGTCATAGCTGTTTCCTGTGTGAAATTGTTATCCGCTAATTCAC
TCCTCAGGTGCAGGCTGCCTATCAGAAGGTGGTGGCTGGTGTGGCCAATGCCCTGGCTCACAAATACCAC
TGAGATCTTTTTCCCTCTGCCAAAAATTATGGGGACATCATGAAGCCCCTTGAGCATCTGACTTCTGGCT
AATAAAGGAAATTTATTTTCATTGCAATAGTGTGTTGGAATTTTTTGTGTCTCTCACTCGGAAGGACATA
TGGGAGGGCAAATCATTTAAAACATCAGAATGAGTATTTGGTTTAGAGTTTGGCAACATATGCCCATATG
CTGGCTGCCATGAACAAAGGTTGGCTATAAAGAGGTCATCAGTATATGAAACAGCCCCCTGCTGTCCATT
CCTTATTCCATAGAAAAGCCTTGACTTGAGGTTAGATTTTTTTTATATTTTGTTTTGTGTTATTTTTTTC
TTTAACATCCCTAAAATTTTCCTTACATGTTTTACTAGCCAGATTTTTCCTCCTCTCCTGACTACTCCCA
GTCATAGCTGTCCCTCTTCTCTTATGGAGATCGGCCGGCCGCCGGCGTCGACGCGCGCGGCCGCGGCGCG
CCGTTGCTGGCGTTTTTCCATAGGCTCCGCCCCCCTGACGAGCATCACAAAAATCGACGCTCAAGTCAGA
GGTGGCGAAACCCGACAGGACTATAAAGATACCAGGCGTTTCCCCCTGGAAGCTCCCTCGTGCGCTCTCC
TGTTCCGACCCTGCCGCTTACCGGATACCTGTCCGCCTTTCTCCCTTCGGGAAGCGTGGCGCTTTCTCAT
AGCTCACGCTGTAGGTATCTCAGTTCGGTGTAGGTCGTTCGCTCCAAGCTGGGCTGTGTGCACGAACCCC
CCGTTCAGCCCGACCGCTGCGCCTTATCCGGTAACTATCGTCTTGAGTCCAACCCGGTAAGACACGACTT
ATCGCCACTGGCAGCAGCCACTGGTAACAGGATTAGCAGAGCGAGGTATGTAGGCGGTGCTACAGAGTTC
TTGAAGTGGTGGCCTAACTACGGCTACACTAGAAGAACAGTATTTGGTATCTGCGCTCTGCTGAAGCCAG
TTACCTTCGGAAAAAGAGTTGGTAGCTCTTGATCCGGCAAACAAACCACCGCTGGTAGCGGTGGTTTTTT
TGTTTGCAAGCAGCAGATTACGCGCAGAAAAAAAGGATCTCAAGAAGATCCTTTGATCTTTTCTACGGGG
TCTGACGCTCAGTGGAACGAAAACTCACGTTAAGGGATTTTGGTCATGAGATTATCAAAAAGGATCTTCA
CCTAGATCCTTTTAAATTAAAAATGAAGTTTTAAATCAATCTAAAGTATATATGAGTAAACTTGGTCTGA
CAGTTACCAATGCTTAATCAGTGAGGCACCTATCTCAGCGATCTGTCTATTTCGTTCATCCATAGTTGCC
TGACTCCCCGTCGTGTAGATAACTACGATACGGGAGGGCTTACCATCTGGCCCCAGTGCTGCAATGATAC
CGCGAGACCCACGCTCACCGGCTCCAGATTTATCAGCAATAAACCAGCCAGCCGGAAGGGCCGAGCGCAG
AAGTGGTCCTGCAACTTTATCCGCCTCCATCCAGTCTATTAATTGTTGCCGGGAAGCTAGAGTAAGTAGT
TCGCCAGTTAATAGTTTGCGCAACGTTGTTGCCATTGCTACAGGCATCGTGGTGTCACGCTCGTCGTTTG
GTATGGCTTCATTCAGCTCCGGTTCCCAACGATCAAGGCGAGTTACATGATCCCCCATGTTGTGCAAAAA
AGCGGTTAGCTCCTTCGGTCCTCCGATCGTTGTCAGAAGTAAGTTGGCCGCAGTGTTATCACTCATGGTT
ATGGCAGCACTGCATAATTCTCTTACTGTCATGCCATCCGTAAGATGCTTTTCTGTGACTGGTGAGTACT
CAACCAAGTCATTCTGAGAATAGTGTATGCGGCGACCGAGTTGCTCTTGCCCGGCGTCAATACGGGATAA
TACCGCGCCACATAGCAGAACTTTAAAAGTGCTCATCATTGGAAAACGTTCTTCGGGGCGAAAACTCTCA
AGGATCTTACCGCTGTTGAGATCCAGTTCGATGTAACCCACTCGTGCACCCAACTGATCTTCAGCATCTT
TTACTTTCACCAGCGTTTCTGGGTGAGCAAAAACAGGAAGGCAAAATGCCGCAAAAAAGGGAATAAGGGC
GACACGGAAATGTTGAATACTCATACTCTTCCTTTTTCAATATTATTGAAGCATTTATCAGGGTTATTGT
CTCATGAGCGGATACATATTTGAATGTATTTAGAAAAATAAACAAATAGGGGTTCCGCGCACATTTCCCC
GAAAAGTGCCACCTGACGTCTAAGAAACCATTATTATCATGACATTAACCTATAAAAATAGGCGTATCAC
GAGGCCCTTTCGTCTACGCGCGCGCCGGCGGCGCGCCGTCGACGGCCGGCCGCGGCCGC
Features (pLannotate 1.2.2; 16 found; start..end, strand, type, name):
    155..532     +  enhancer       CMV enhancer: human cytomegalovirus immediate early enhancer
    534..733     +  promoter       CMV promoter: human cytomegalovirus (CMV) immediate early promoter
    872..1004    +  intron         chimeric intron: chimera between introns from human β-globin and immunoglobulin heavy chain genes
   1151..1291    +  CDS            GCN4 (fragment): GCN4_YEAST - Also known as AAS101 From Saccharomyces cerevisiae (strain ATCC 204508 / S288c) (Baker's yeast).
   1308..1894    +  misc_feature   IRES2: internal ribosome entry site (IRES) of the encephalomyocarditis virus (EMCV)
   1895..2614    +  CDS            EBFP2: enhanced blue variant of GFP (Ai et al., 2007) mammalian codon-optimized
   2660..2792    +  intron         chimeric intron: chimera between introns from human β-globin and immunoglobulin heavy chain genes
   2801..3389    +  misc_feature   WPRE: woodchuck hepatitis virus posttranscriptional regulatory element
   3393..3409    +  misc_feature   MCS (fragment): pUC18/19 multiple cloning site
   3422..3533    +  polyA_signal   bGH poly(A) signal: bovine growth hormone polyadenylation signal
   3629..3647    -  promoter       T3 promoter: promoter for bacteriophage T3 RNA polymerase
   3706..3780    +  CDS            HBB (fragment): HBB_PONPY - Experimental evidence at transcript level: Swiss-Prot protein existence level 2. Involved in oxygen transport from the lung to the various peripheral tissues. From Pongo pygmaeus (Bornean orangutan).
   3851..3906    +  polyA_signal   β-globin poly(A) signal: rabbit β-globin polyadenylation signal (Gil and Proudfoot, 1987)
   4285..4873    -  rep_origin     ori: high-copy-number ColE1/pMB1/pBR322/pUC origin of replication
   5044..5904    -  CDS            AmpR: β-lactamase; bla; confers resistance to ampicillin, carbenicillin, and related antibiotics
   5905..6009    -  promoter       AmpR promoter: bla
