[The description below was written by a language model from this plasmid's Addgene catalogue record and pLannotate feature annotations shown in this document.]
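Description:
pRDAX-143 N-Tag GFP[2] L20 GCNZipper EBPF2 is a custom-built mammalian expression plasmid of about 6.1 kb, made as a vector for protein–protein interaction assays based on bimolecular or trimolecular fluorescence complementation (BiFC/TriFC). It is maintained in E. coli through a high-copy ColE1/pUC-type origin and selected with ampicillin via the β-lactamase gene and its own promoter.

Expression in mammalian cells is driven by the human CMV immediate-early enhancer and promoter, followed by a chimeric β-globin/immunoglobulin intron that promotes efficient processing of the transcript. The annotated coding element downstream is a fragment of GCN4, the leucine-zipper dimerisation domain. The annotation matches it to the yeast protein, whereas the catalogue entry lists the insert species as mouse; the record does not resolve this discrepancy. The plasmid name indicates that the zipper carries an N-terminal split-GFP fragment ("GFP[2]") joined through a linker ("L20"). These parts were not picked up as features, though an unannotated stretch lies between the intron and the GCN4 fragment. A self-associating zipper fused to a GFP fragment would plausibly serve as a positive-control or reference partner for complementation, but the record does not state this.

An EMCV IRES follows the zipper and allows translation of EBFP2 from the same transcript, giving a blue fluorescent marker of transfected, expressing cells that is independent of the complementation signal. The cassette ends with a second chimeric intron, a WPRE to enhance transcript stability and expression, and a bGH polyadenylation signal. A T3 promoter, a β-globin fragment and a rabbit β-globin poly(A) signal lie further downstream.
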