Addgene plasmid #130073: pRDAX-143 N-Tag GFP[2] L20 GCNZipper EBPF2
Purpose: PPI (BiFC/TriFC) assay vector
Depositing lab: Gary Lewin. Depositing organization: Max-Delbrueck-Centrum fuer Molekulare Medizin (MDC).
Backbone
  Vector backbone: custom built
  Vector type: Mammalian Expression
Growth in bacteria
  Bacterial resistance: Ampicillin, 100 μg/mL
  Growth temperature: 37°C
  Growth strain: DH5alpha
  Copy number: High Copy
Gene/Insert
  Gene/Insert name: GCN Zipper
  Species: M. musculus (mouse)
  Cloning method: Restriction Enzyme; 5′ cloning site unknown (unknown if destroyed); 3′ cloning site unknown (unknown if destroyed)
Terms and licenses: Academic/Nonprofit Terms; Industry Terms: Not Available to Industry
How to cite: pRDAX-143 N-Tag GFP[2] L20 GCNZipper EBPF2 was a gift from Gary Lewin (Addgene plasmid # 130073 ; http://n2t.net/addgene:130073 ; RRID:Addgene_130073)
